>Addgene plasmid #114417 | iLID-eGFP-3xC2 | depositor full sequence | sequence record 215991 | Full Sequence
TAGTTATTAATAGTAATCAATTACGGGGTCATTAGTTCATAGCCCATATATGGAGTTCCGCGTTACATAA
CTTACGGTAAATGGCCCGCCTGGCTGACCGCCCAACGACCCCCGCCCATTGACGTCAATAATGACGTATG
TTCCCATAGTAACGCCAATAGGGACTTTCCATTGACGTCAATGGGTGGAGTATTTACGGTAAACTGCCCA
CTTGGCAGTACATCAAGTGTATCATATGCCAAGTACGCCCCCTATTGACGTCAATGACGGTAAATGGCCC
GCCTGGCATTATGCCCAGTACATGACCTTATGGGACTTTCCTACTTGGCAGTACATCTACGTATTAGTCA
TCGCTATTACCATGGTGATGCGGTTTTGGCAGTACATCAATGGGCGTGGATAGCGGTTTGACTCACGGGG
ATTTCCAAGTCTCCACCCCATTGACGTCAATGGGAGTTTGTTTTGGCACCAAAATCAACGGGACTTTCCA
AAATGTCGTAACAACTCCGCCCCATTGACGCAAATGGGCGGTAGGCGTGTACGGTGGGAGGTCTATATAA
GCAGAGCTGGTTTAGTGAACCGTCAGATCCGCTAGCATGGGGGAGTTTCTGGCAACCACACTGGAACGGA
TCGAGAAAAATTTCGTGATTACTGATCCGAGACTGCCTGACAACCCAATCATTTTTGCGAGCGATTCCTT
CCTGCAGCTGACAGAATATTCTCGGGAAGAGATCCTGGGGCGCAATTGCCGTTTTCTGCAGGGACCCGAG
ACAGACCGTGCCACTGTTCGGAAAATCAGAGATGCTATTGACAACCAGACTGAAGTGACCGTTCAGCTGA
TCAATTATACCAAGAGCGGCAAGAAGTTCTGGAACGTGTTCCACCTGCAGCCGATGCGCGATTATAAGGG
CGACGTCCAGTACTTCATTGGCGTGCAGCTGGATGGCACCGAACGTCTTCATGGCGCCGCTGAGCGTGAG
GCGGTCTGCCTGATCAAAAAGACAGCCTTTCAGATTGCTGAGGCAGCGAACGACGAAAATTACTTTGGAC
CGGTCGCCACCATGGTGAGCAAGGGCGAGGAGCTGTTCACCGGGGTGGTGCCCATCCTGGTCGAGCTGGA
CGGCGACGTAAACGGCCACAAGTTCAGCGTGTCCGGCGAGGGCGAGGGCGATGCCACCTACGGCAAGCTG
ACCCTGAAGTTCATCTGCACCACCGGCAAGCTGCCCGTGCCCTGGCCCACCCTCGTGACCACCCTGACCT
ACGGCGTGCAGTGCTTCAGCCGCTACCCCGACCACATGAAGCAGCACGACTTCTTCAAGTCCGCCATGCC
CGAAGGCTACGTCCAGGAGCGCACCATCTTCTTCAAGGACGACGGCAACTACAAGACCCGCGCCGAGGTG
AAGTTCGAGGGCGACACCCTGGTGAACCGCATCGAGCTGAAGGGCATCGACTTCAAGGAGGACGGCAACA
TCCTGGGGCACAAGCTGGAGTACAACTACAACAGCCACAACGTCTATATCATGGCCGACAAGCAGAAGAA
CGGCATCAAGGTGAACTTCAAGATCCGCCACAACATCGAGGACGGCAGCGTGCAGCTCGCCGACCACTAC
CAGCAGAACACCCCCATCGGCGACGGCCCCGTGCTGCTGCCCGACAACCACTACCTGAGCACCCAGTCCG
CCCTGAGCAAAGACCCCAACGAGAAGCGCGATCACATGGTCCTGCTGGAGTTCGTGACCGCCGCCGGGAT
CACTCTCGGCATGGACGAGCTGTACAAGTCCGGAAGTAGT
[474 nt withheld, positions 1791-2264]
GGTAAGCTTGGATCT
[474 nt withheld, positions 2280-2753]
GGTACCGGAAGATCT
[474 nt withheld, positions 2769-3242]
TAGGAATTCTGCAGTCGACGGTACCGCGGGCCCGGGATCCACCGGATCTAGATAACTGATCATAATCAGC
CATACCACATTTGTAGAGGTTTTACTTGCTTTAAAAAACCTCCCACACCTCCCCCTGAACCTGAAACATA
AAATGAATGCAATTGTTGTTGTTAACTTGTTTATTGCAGCTTATAATGGTTACAAATAAAGCAATAGCAT
CACAAATTTCACAAATAAAGCATTTTTTTCACTGCATTCTAGTTGTGGTTTGTCCAAACTCATCAATGTA
TCTTAACGCGTAAATTGTAAGCGTTAATATTTTGTTAAAATTCGCGTTAAATTTTTGTTAAATCAGCTCA
TTTTTTAACCAATAGGCCGAAATCGGCAAAATCCCTTATAAATCAAAAGAATAGACCGAGATAGGGT
[37 nt withheld, positions 3660-3696]
AAAGAACGTGGACTCCAACGTCAAAGG
[49 nt withheld, positions 3724-3772]
T
[91 nt withheld, positions 3774-3864]
G
[124 nt withheld, positions 3866-3989]
CAGGTGGCACTTTTCGGGGAAATGTGCGCGGAACCCCTATTTGTTTATTTTTCTAAATACATTCAAATAT
GTATCCGCTCATGAGACAATAACCCTGATAAATGCTTCAATAATATTGAAAAAGGAAGAGTCCTGAGGCG
GAAAGAACCAGCTGTGGAATGTGTGTCAGTTAGGGTGTGGAAAGTCCCCAGGCTCCCCAGCAGGCAGAAG
TATGCAAAGCATGCATCTCAATTAGTCAGCAACCAGGTGTGGAAAGTCCCCAGGCTCCCCAGCAGGCAGA
AGTATGCAAAGCATGCATCTCAATTAGTCAGCAACCATAGTCCCGCCCCTAACTCCGCCCATCCCGCCCC
TAACTCCGCCCAGTTCCGCCCATTCTCCGCCCCATGGCTGACTAATTTTTTTTATTTATGCAGAGGCCGA
GGCCGCCTCGGCCTCTGAGCTATTCCAGAAGTAGTGAGGAGGCTTTTTTGGAGGCCTAGGCTTTTGCAAA
GATCGATCAAGAGACAGGATGAGGATCGTTTCGCATGATTGAACAAGATGGATTGCACGCAGGTTCTCCG
GCCGCTTGGGTGGAGAGGCTATTCGGCTATGACTGGGCACAACAGACAATCGGCTGCTCTGATGCCGCCG
TGTTCCGGCTGTCAGCGCAGGGGCGCCCGGTTCTTTTTGTCAAGACCGACCTGTCCGGTGCCCTGAATGA
ACTGCAAGACGAGGCAGCGCGGCTATCGTGGCTGGCCACGACGGGCGTTCCTTGCGCAGCTGTGCTCGAC
GTTGTCACTGAAGCGGGAAGGGACTGGCTGCTATTGGGCGAAGTGCCGGGGCAGGATCTCCTGTCATCTC
ACCTTGCTCCTGCCGAGAAAGTATCCATCATGGCTGATGCAATGCGGCGGCTGCATACGCTTGATCCGGC
TACCTGCCCATTCGACCACCAAGCGAAACATCGCATCGAGCGAGCACGTACTCGGATGGAAGCCGGTCTT
GTCGATCAGGATGATCTGGACGAAGAGCATCAGGGGCTCGCGCCAGCCGAACTGTTCGCCAGGCTCAAGG
CGAGCATGCCCGACGGCGAGGATCTCGTCGTGACCCATGGCGATGCCTGCTTGCCGAATATCATGGTGGA
AAATGGCCGCTTTTCTGGATTCATCGACTGTGGCCGGCTGGGTGTGGCGGACCGCTATCAGGACATAGCG
TTGGCTACCCGTGATATTGCTGAAGAGCTTGGCGGCGAATGGGCTGACCGCTTCCTCGTGCTTTACGGTA
TCGCCGCTCCCGATTCGCAGCGCATCGCCTTCTATCGCCTTCTTGACGAGTTCTTCTGAGCGGGACTCTG
GGGTTCGAAATGACCGACCAAGCGACGCCCAACCTGCCATCACGAGATTTCGATTCCACCGCCGCCTTCT
ATGAAAGGTTGGGCTTCGGAATCGTTTTCCGGGACGCCGGCTGGATGATCCTCCAGCGCGGGGATCTCAT
GCTGGAGTTCTTCGCCCACCCTAGGGGGAGGCTAACTGAAACACGGAAGGAGACAATACCGGAAGGAACC
CGCGCTATGACGGCAATAAAAAGACAGAATAAAACGCACGGTGTTGGGTCGTTTGTTCATAAACGCGGGG
TTCGGTCCCAGGGCTGGCACTCTGTCGATACCCCACCGAGACCCCATTGGGGCCAATACGCCCGCGTTTC
TTCCTTTTCCCCACCCCACCCCCCAAGTTCGGGTGAAGGCCCAGGGCTCGCAGCCAACGTCGGGGCGGCA
GGCCCTGCCATAGCCTCAGGTTACTCATATATACTTTAGATTGATTTAAAACTTCATTTTTAATTTAAAA
GGATCTAGGTGAAGATCCTTTTTGATAATCTCATGACCAAAATCCCTTAACGTGAGTTTTCGTTCCACTG
AGCGTCAGACCCCGTAGAAAAGATCAAAGGATCTTCTTGAGATCCTTTTTTTCTGCGCGTAATCTGCTGC
TTGCAAACAAAAAAACCACCGCTACCAGCGGTGGTTTGTTTGCCGGATCAAGAGCTACCAACTCTTTTTC
CGAAGGTAACTGGCTTCAGCAGAGCGCAGATACCAAATACTGTCCTTCTAGTGTAGCCGTAGTTAGGCCA
CCACTTCAAGAACTCTGTAGCACCGCCTACATACCTCGCTCTGCTAATCCTGTTACCAGTGGCTGCTGCC
AGTGGCGATAAGTCGTGTCTTACCGGGTTGGACTCAAGACGATAGTTACCGGATAAGGCGCAGCGGTCGG
GCTGAACGGGGGGTTCGTGCACACAGCCCAGCTTGGAGCGAACGACCTACACCGAACTGAGATACCTACA
GCGTGAGCTATGAGAAAGCGCCACGCTTCCCGAAGGGAGAAAGGCGGACAGGTATCCGGTAAGCGGCAGG
GTCGGAACAGGAGAGCGCACGAGGGAGCTTCCAGGGGGAAACGCCTGGTATCTTTATAGTCCTGTCGGGT
TTCGCCACCTCTGACTTGAGCGTCGATTTTTGTGATGCTCGTCAGGGGGGCGGAGCCTATGGAAAAACGC
CAGCAACGCGGCCTTTTTACGGTTCCTGGCCTTTTGCTGGCCTTTTGCTCACATGTTCTTTCCTGCGTTA
TCCCCTGATTCTGTGGATAACCGTATTACCGCCATGCAT
Features (pLannotate 1.2.2; 16 found; start..end, strand, type, name):
     61..364     +  enhancer       CMV enhancer: human cytomegalovirus immediate early enhancer
    365..568     +  promoter       CMV promoter: human cytomegalovirus (CMV) immediate early promoter
    630..947     +  CDS            miniSOG: miniSOG is a basic (constitutively fluorescent) cyan fluorescent protein published in 2011, derived from Arabidopsis thaliana. It requires the cofactor flavin for fluorescence.
   1062..1778    +  CDS            EGFP: EGFP is a basic (constitutively fluorescent) green fluorescent protein published in 1996, derived from Aequorea victoria. It is reported to be a rapidly-maturing weak dimer with moderate acid sensitivity.
   1785..2753    +  CDS            MFGE8 (fragment) (sequence partly withheld): MFGM_BOVIN - Experimental evidence at protein level: Swiss-Prot protein existence level 1. Contributes to phagocytic removal of apoptotic cells in many tissues. Plays an important role in the maintenance of intestinal epithelial homeostasis and the promotion of mucosal healing. Promotes VEGF-dependent neovascularization (By similarity). Specific ligand for the alpha-v/beta-3 and alpha-v/beta-5 receptors. Also binds to phosphatidylserine-enriched cell surfaces in a receptor-independent manner. Zona pellucida-binding protein which may play a role in gamete interaction. From Bos taurus (Bovine).
   3246..3282    +  misc_feature   MCS (fragment): multiple cloning site
   3299..3383    +  CDS            large T antigen (fragment): large T antigen from SV40 (simian virus 40)
   3406..3527    +  polyA_signal   SV40 poly(A) signal: SV40 polyadenylation signal
   3561..3989    -  rep_origin     f1 ori (sequence partly withheld): f1 bacteriophage origin of replication; arrow indicates direction of (+) strand synthesis
   4016..4120    +  promoter       AmpR promoter: bla
   4122..4479    +  promoter       SV40 promoter: SV40 enhancer and early promoter
   4514..5308    +  CDS            NeoR/KanR: aminoglycoside phosphotransferase from Tn5; aph(3')-II (or nptII); confers resistance to neomycin, kanamycin, and G418 (Geneticin®)
   5329..5481    +  CDS            ble (fragment): BLE_KLEPN - Experimental evidence at protein level: Swiss-Prot protein existence level 1. Binding protein with a strong affinity to the bleomycin family of antibiotics. Binds to CL990; an antimitotic-antibiotic compound. From Klebsiella pneumoniae.
   5540..5587    +  polyA_signal   HSV TK poly(A) signal: herpes simplex virus thymidine kinase polyadenylation signal (Cole and Stacy, 1985)
   5678..5694    -  polyA_signal   bGH poly(A) signal (fragment): bovine growth hormone polyadenylation signal
   5916..6504    +  rep_origin     ori: high-copy-number ColE1/pMB1/pBR322/pUC origin of replication
