>Addgene plasmid #114417 | iLID-eGFP-3xC2 | addgene full sequence | sequence record 224808 | Addgene NGS Result
TAGTTATTAATAGTAATCAATTACGGGGTCATTAGTTCATAGCCCATATATGGAGTTCCGCGTTACATAA
CTTACGGTAAATGGCCCGCCTGGCTGACCGCCCAACGACCCCCGCCCATTGACGTCAATAATGACGTATG
TTCCCATAGTAACGCCAATAGGGACTTTCCATTGACGTCAATGGGTGGAGTATTTACGGTAAACTGCCCA
CTTGGCAGTACATCAAGTGTATCATATGCCAAGTACGCCCCCTATTGACGTCAATGACGGTAAATGGCCC
GCCTGGCATTATGCCCAGTACATGACCTTATGGGACTTTCCTACTTGGCAGTACATCTACGTATTAGTCA
TCGCTATTACCATGGTGATGCGGTTTTGGCAGTACATCAATGGGCGTGGATAGCGGTTTGACTCACGGGG
ATTTCCAAGTCTCCACCCCATTGACGTCAATGGGAGTTTGTTTTGGCACCAAAATCAACGGGACTTTCCA
AAATGTCGTAACAACTCCGCCCCATTGACGCAAATGGGCGGTAGGCGTGTACGGTGGGAGGTCTATATAA
GCAGAGCTGGTTTAGTGAACCGTCAGATCCGCTAGCATGGGGGAGTTTCTGGCAACCACACTGGAACGGA
TCGAGAAAAATTTCGTGATTACTGATCCGAGACTGCCTGACAACCCAATCATTTTTGCGAGCGATTCCTT
CCTGCAGCTGACAGAATATTCTCGGGAAGAGATCCTGGGGCGCAATTGCCGTTTTCTGCAGGGACCCGAG
ACAGACCGTGCCACTGTTCGGAAAATCAGAGATGCTATTGACAACCAGACTGAAGTGACCGTTCAGCTGA
TCAATTATACCAAGAGCGGCAAGAAGTTCTGGAACGTGTTCCACCTGCAGCCGATGCGCGATTATAAGGG
CGACGTCCAGTACTTCATTGGCGTGCAGCTGGATGGCACCGAACGTCTTCATGGCGCCGCTGAGCGTGAG
GCGGTCTGCCTGATCAAAAAGACAGCCTTTCAGATTGCTGAGGCAGCGAACGACGAAAATTACTTTGGAC
CGGTCGCCACCATGGTGAGCAAGGGCGAGGAGCTGTTCACCGGGGTGGTGCCCATCCTGGTCGAGCTGGA
CGGCGACGTAAACGGCCACAAGTTCAGCGTGTCCGGCGAGGGCGAGGGCGATGCCACCTACGGCAAGCTG
ACCCTGAAGTTCATCTGCACCACCGGCAAGCTGCCCGTGCCCTGGCCCACCCTCGTGACCACCCTGACCT
ACGGCGTGCAGTGCTTCAGCCGCTACCCCGACCACATGAAGCAGCACGACTTCTTCAAGTCCGCCATGCC
CGAAGGCTACGTCCAGGAGCGCACCATCTTCTTCAAGGACGACGGCAACTACAAGACCCGCGCCGAGGTG
AAGTTCGAGGGCGACACCCTGGTGAACCGCATCGAGCTGAAGGGCATCGACTTCAAGGAGGACGGCAACA
TCCTGGGGCACAAGCTGGAGTACAACTACAACAGCCACAACGTCTATATCATGGCCGACAAGCAGAAGAA
CGGCATCAAGGTGAACTTCAAGATCCGCCACAACATCGAGGACGGCAGCGTGCAGCTCGCCGACCACTAC
CAGCAGAACACCCCCATCGGCGACGGCCCCGTGCTGCTGCCCGACAACCACTACCTGAGCACCCAGTCCG
CCCTGAGCAAAGACCCCAACGAGAAGCGCGATCACATGGTCCTGCTGGAGTTCGTGACCGCCGCCGGGAT
CACTCTCGGCATGGACGAGCTGTACAAGTCCGGAAGTAGT
[474 nt withheld, positions 1791-2264]
GGTAAGCTTGGATCT
[474 nt withheld, positions 2280-2753]
GGTACCGGAAGATCT
[474 nt withheld, positions 2769-3242]
TAGGAATTCTGCAGTCGACGGTACCGCGGGCCCGGGATCCACCGGATCTAGATAACTGATCATAATCAGC
CATACCACATTTGTAGAGGTTTTACTTGCTTTAAAAAACCTCCCACACCTCCCCCTGAACCTGAAACATA
AAATGAATGCAATTGTTGTTGTTAACTTGTTTATTGCAGCTTATAATGGTTACAAATAAAGCAATAGCAT
CACAAATTTCACAAATAAAGCATTTTTTTCACTGCATTCTAGTTGTGGTTTGTCCAAACTCATCAATGTA
TCTTAACGCGTAAATTGTAAGCGTTAATATTTTGTTAAAATTCGCGTTAAATTTTTGTTAAATCAGCTCA
TTTTTTAACCAATAGGCCGAAATCGGCAAAATCCCTTATAAATCAAAAGAATAGACCGAGATAGGGT
[37 nt withheld, positions 3660-3696]
AAAGAACGTGGACTCCAACGTCAAAGG
[49 nt withheld, positions 3724-3772]
T
[91 nt withheld, positions 3774-3864]
G
[124 nt withheld, positions 3866-3989]
CAGGTGGCACTTTTCGGGGAAATGTGCGCGGAACCCCTATTTGTTTATTTTTCTAAATACATTCAAATAT
GTATCCGCTCATGAGACAATAACCCTGATAAATGCTTCAATAATATTGAAAAAGGAAGAGTCCTGAGGCG
GAAAGAACCAGCTGTGGAATGTGTGTCAGTTAGGGTGTGGAAAGTCCCCAGGCTCCCCAGCAGGCAGAAG
TATGCAAAGCATGCATCTCAATTAGTCAGCAACCAGGTGTGGAAAGTCCCCAGGCTCCCCAGCAGGCAGA
AGTATGCAAAGCATGCATCTCAATTAGTCAGCAACCATAGTCCCGCCCCTAACTCCGCCCATCCCGCCCC
TAACTCCGCCCAGTTCCGCCCATTCTCCGCCCCATGGCTGACTAATTTTTTTTATTTATGCAGAGGCCGA
GGCCGCCTCGGCCTCTGAGCTATTCCAGAAGTAGTGAGGAGGCTTTTTTGGAGGCCTAGGCTTTTGCAAA
GATCGATCAAGAGACAGGATGAGGATCGTTTCGCATGATTGAACAAGATGGATTGCACGCAGGTTCTCCG
GCCGCTTGGGTGGAGAGGCTATTCGGCTATGACTGGGCACAACAGACAATCGGCTGCTCTGATGCCGCCG
TGTTCCGGCTGTCAGCGCAGGGGCGCCCGGTTCTTTTTGTCAAGACCGACCTGTCCGGTGCCCTGAATGA
ACTGCAAGACGAGGCAGCGCGGCTATCGTGGCTGGCCACGACGGGCGTTCCTTGCGCAGCTGTGCTCGAC
GTTGTCACTGAAGCGGGAAGGGACTGGCTGCTATTGGGCGAAGTGCCGGGGCAGGATCTCCTGTCATCTC
ACCTTGCTCCTGCCGAGAAAGTATCCATCATGGCTGATGCAATGCGGCGGCTGCATACGCTTGATCCGGC
TACCTGCCCATTCGACCACCAAGCGAAACATCGCATCGAGCGAGCACGTACTCGGATGGAAGCCGGTCTT
GTCGATCAGGATGATCTGGACGAAGAGCATCAGGGGCTCGCGCCAGCCGAACTGTTCGCCAGGCTCAAGG
CGAGCATGCCCGACGGCGAGGATCTCGTCGTGACCCATGGCGATGCCTGCTTGCCGAATATCATGGTGGA
AAATGGCCGCTTTTCTGGATTCATCGACTGTGGCCGGCTGGGTGTGGCGGACCGCTATCAGGACATAGCG
TTGGCTACCCGTGATATTGCTGAAGAGCTTGGCGGCGAATGGGCTGACCGCTTCCTCGTGCTTTACGGTA
TCGCCGCTCCCGATTCGCAGCGCATCGCCTTCTATCGCCTTCTTGACGAGTTCTTCTGAGCGGGACTCTG
GGGTTCGAAATGACCGACCAAGCGACGCCCAACCTGCCATCACGAGATTTCGATTCCACCGCCGCCTTCT
ATGAAAGGTTGGGCTTCGGAATCGTTTTCCGGGACGCCGGCTGGATGATCCTCCAGCGCGGGGATCTCAT
GCTGGAGTTCTTCGCCCACCCTAGGGGGAGGCTAACTGAAACACGGAAGGAGACAATACCGGAAGGAACC
CGCGCTATGACGGCAATAAAAAGACAGAATAAAACGCACGGTGTTGGGTCGTTTGTTCATAAACGCGGGG
TTCGGTCCCAGGGCTGGCACTCTGTCGATACCCCACCGAGACCCCATTGGGGCCAATACGCCCGCGTTTC
TTCCTTTTCCCCACCCCACCCCCCAAGTTCGGGTGAAGGCCCAGGGCTCGCAGCCAACGTCGGGGCGGCA
GGCCCTGCCATAGCCTCAGGTTACTCATATATACTTTAGATTGATTTAAAACTTCATTTTTAATTTAAAA
GGATCTAGGTGAAGATCCTTTTTGATAATCTCATGACCAAAATCCCTTAACGTGAGTTTTCGTTCCACTG
AGCGTCAGACCCCGTAGAAAAGATCAAAGGATCTTCTTGAGATCCTTTTTTTCTGCGCGTAATCTGCTGC
TTGCAAACAAAAAAACCACCGCTACCAGCGGTGGTTTGTTTGCCGGATCAAGAGCTACCAACTCTTTTTC
CGAAGGTAACTGGCTTCAGCAGAGCGCAGATACCAAATACTGTTCTTCTAGTGTAGCCGTAGTTAGGCCA
CCACTTCAAGAACTCTGTAGCACCGCCTACATACCTCGCTCTGCTAATCCTGTTACCAGTGGCTGCTGCC
AGTGGCGATAAGTCGTGTCTTACCGGGTTGGACTCAAGACGATAGTTACCGGATAAGGCGCAGCGGTCGG
GCTGAACGGGGGGTTCGTGCACACAGCCCAGCTTGGAGCGAACGACCTACACCGAACTGAGATACCTACA
GCGTGAGCTATGAGAAAGCGCCACGCTTCCCGAAGGGAGAAAGGCGGACAGGTATCCGGTAAGCGGCAGG
GTCGGAACAGGAGAGCGCACGAGGGAGCTTCCAGGGGGAAACGCCTGGTATCTTTATAGTCCTGTCGGGT
TTCGCCACCTCTGACTTGAGCGTCGATTTTTGTGATGCTCGTCAGGGGGGCGGAGCCTATGGAAAAACGC
CAGCAACGCGGCCTTTTTACGGTTCCTGGCCTTTTGCTGGCCTTTTGCTCACATGTTCTTTCCTGCGTTA
TCCCCTGATTCTGTGGATAACCGTATTACCGCCATGCAT
Features (pLannotate 1.2.2; 16 found; start..end, strand, type, name):
     61..364     +  enhancer       CMV enhancer: human cytomegalovirus immediate early enhancer
    365..568     +  promoter       CMV promoter: human cytomegalovirus (CMV) immediate early promoter
    630..947     +  CDS            miniSOG: miniSOG is a basic (constitutively fluorescent) cyan fluorescent protein published in 2011, derived from Arabidopsis thaliana. It requires the cofactor flavin for fluorescence.
   1062..1778    +  CDS            EGFP: EGFP is a basic (constitutively fluorescent) green fluorescent protein published in 1996, derived from Aequorea victoria. It is reported to be a rapidly-maturing weak dimer with moderate acid sensitivity.
   1785..2753    +  CDS            MFGE8 (fragment) (sequence partly withheld): MFGM_BOVIN - Experimental evidence at protein level: Swiss-Prot protein existence level 1. Contributes to phagocytic removal of apoptotic cells in many tissues. Plays an important role in the maintenance of intestinal epithelial homeostasis and the promotion of mucosal healing. Promotes VEGF-dependent neovascularization (By similarity). Specific ligand for the alpha-v/beta-3 and alpha-v/beta-5 receptors. Also binds to phosphatidylserine-enriched cell surfaces in a receptor-independent manner. Zona pellucida-binding protein which may play a role in gamete interaction. From Bos taurus (Bovine).
   3246..3282    +  misc_feature   MCS (fragment): multiple cloning site
   3299..3383    +  CDS            large T antigen (fragment): large T antigen from SV40 (simian virus 40)
   3406..3527    +  polyA_signal   SV40 poly(A) signal: SV40 polyadenylation signal
   3561..3989    -  rep_origin     f1 ori (sequence partly withheld): f1 bacteriophage origin of replication; arrow indicates direction of (+) strand synthesis
   4016..4120    +  promoter       AmpR promoter: bla
   4122..4479    +  promoter       SV40 promoter: SV40 enhancer and early promoter
   4514..5308    +  CDS            NeoR/KanR: aminoglycoside phosphotransferase from Tn5; aph(3')-II (or nptII); confers resistance to neomycin, kanamycin, and G418 (Geneticin®)
   5329..5481    +  CDS            ble (fragment): BLE_KLEPN - Experimental evidence at protein level: Swiss-Prot protein existence level 1. Binding protein with a strong affinity to the bleomycin family of antibiotics. Binds to CL990; an antimitotic-antibiotic compound. From Klebsiella pneumoniae.
   5540..5587    +  polyA_signal   HSV TK poly(A) signal: herpes simplex virus thymidine kinase polyadenylation signal (Cole and Stacy, 1985)
   5678..5694    -  polyA_signal   bGH poly(A) signal (fragment): bovine growth hormone polyadenylation signal
   5916..6504    +  rep_origin     ori: high-copy-number ColE1/pMB1/pBR322/pUC origin of replication
