[The description below was written by a language model from this plasmid's Addgene catalogue record and pLannotate feature annotations shown in this document.]
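Description:
iLID-eGFP-3xC2 is a mammalian expression plasmid built on the pEGFP-C1 backbone that produces a light-responsive membrane anchor. It is maintained in E. coli through a high-copy ColE1/pUC-type origin and selected with kanamycin. The NeoR/KanR gene (Tn5 aminoglycoside phosphotransferase) sits behind tandem bacterial (bla) and SV40 early promoters and is followed by an HSV TK polyadenylation signal, so the same marker can also give G418 resistance in mammalian cells. An f1 origin is present as well.

The CMV enhancer and promoter drive a single fusion reading frame that ends at the SV40 poly(A) signal. The first annotated coding segment is labelled miniSOG by the automated annotation. Because miniSOG is a LOV2-derived protein, this hit most likely reflects similarity to the LOV2 core of the iLID domain that the catalogue entry names as the insert, rather than a true miniSOG. EGFP follows, and then a region matching bovine MFGE8 (lactadherin), a protein that binds phosphatidylserine-rich membranes. The annotated match is a fragment that stops well short of the residual multiple cloning site. The "3xC2" in the name suggests tandem C2 domains, but the feature table does not resolve individual repeats. The catalogue lists eGFP as an N-terminal tag on the backbone, whereas the feature order places iLID upstream of EGFP, in agreement with the plasmid name.

The stated purpose is to anchor iLID at the plasma membrane with slower diffusion. iLID is an optogenetic dimerizer that recruits a binding partner under blue light, so a less mobile peripheral membrane anchor should confine recruitment more tightly to the illuminated region. This fits the associated work on improving the spatial resolution of photoregulated GTPases.
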