Addgene plasmid #114417: iLID-eGFP-3xC2
Purpose: anchor iLID domain to plasma membrane with slower diffusion
Depositing lab: Dorus Gadella. Publication: Increasing spatial resolution of photoregulated GTPases through immobilized peripheral membrane proteins. Van Geel O, Hartsuiker R, Gadella TWJ. Small GTPases. 2018 Sep 5:1-10. doi: 10.1080/21541248.2018.1507411. PubMed 30182785.
Backbone
  Vector backbone: pEGFP-C1
  Vector type: Mammalian Expression
Growth in bacteria
  Bacterial resistance: Kanamycin, 50 μg/mL
  Growth temperature: 37°C
  Growth strain: DH5alpha
  Copy number: High Copy
Gene/Insert
  Gene/Insert name: iLID domain
  Species: Synthetic
  Promoter: CMV
  Tag / fusion protein: eGFP (N terminal on backbone)
  Cloning method: Restriction Enzyme; 5′ cloning site unknown (unknown if destroyed)
Terms and licenses: Academic/Nonprofit Terms; Industry Terms: Not Available to Industry
How to cite: iLID-eGFP-3xC2 was a gift from Dorus Gadella (Addgene plasmid # 114417 ; http://n2t.net/addgene:114417 ; RRID:Addgene_114417)
